>Addgene plasmid #188508 | dCas12j2 KRAB | addgene full sequence | sequence record 373499 | Addgene NGS Result
TGATGCGGTTTTGGCAGTACATCAATGGGCGTGGATAGCGGTTTGACTCACGGGGATTTCCAAGTCTCCA
CCCCATTGACGTCAATGGGAGTTTGTTTTGGCACCAAAATCAACGGGACTTTCCAAAATGTCGTAACAAC
TCCGCCCCATTGACGCAAATGGGCGGTAGGCGTGTACGGTGGGAGGTCTATATAAGCAGCGCGTTTTGCC
TGTACTGGGTCTCTCTGGTTAGACCAGATCTGAGCCTGGGAGCTCTCTGGCTAACTAGGGAACCCACTGC
TTAAGCCTCAATAAAGCTTGCCTTGAGTGCTTCAAGTAGTGTGTGCCCGTCTGTTGTGTGACTCTGGTAA
CTAGAGATCCCTCAGACCCTTTTAGTCAGTGTGGAAAATCTCTAGCAGTGGCGCCCGAACAGGGACTTGA
AAGCGAAAGGGAAACCAGAGGAGCTCTCTCGACGCAGGACTCGGCTTGCTGAAGCGCGCACGGCAAGAGG
CGAGGGGCGGCGACTGGTGAGTACGCCAAAAATTTTGACTAGCGGAGGCTAGAAGGAGAGAGATGGGTGC
GAGAGCGTCAGTATTAAGCGGGGGAGAATTAGATCGCGATGGGAAAAAATTCGGTTAAGGCCAGGGGGAA
AGAAAAAATATAAATTAAAACATATAGTATGGGCAAGCAGGGAGCTAGAACGATTCGCAGTTAATCCTGG
CCTGTTAGAAACATCAGAAGGCTGTAGACAAATACTGGGACAGCTACAACCATCCCTTCAGACAGGATCA
GAAGAACTTAGATCATTATATAATACAGTAGCAACCCTCTATTGTGTGCATCAAAGGATAGAGATAAAAG
ACACCAAGGAAGCTTTAGACAAGATAGAGGAAGAGCAAAACAAAAGTAAGACCACCGCACAGCAAGCGGC
CGCTGATCTTCAGACCTGGAGGAGGAGATATGAGGGACAATTGGAGAAGTGAATTATATAAATATAAAGT
AGTAAAAATTGAACCATTAGGAGTAGCACCCACCAAGGCAAAGAGAAGAGTGGTGCAGAGAGAAAAAAGA
GCAGTGGGAATAGGAGCTTTGTTCCTTGGGTTCTTGGGAGCAGCAGGAAGCACTATGGGCGCAGCGTCAA
TGACGCTGACGGTACAGGCCAGACAATTATTGTCTGGTATAGTGCAGCAGCAGAACAATTTGCTGAGGGC
TATTGAGGCGCAACAGCATCTGTTGCAACTCACAGTCTGGGGCATCAAGCAGCTCCAGGCAAGAATCCTG
GCTGTGGAAAGATACCTAAAGGATCAACAGCTCCTGGGGATTTGGGGTTGCTCTGGAAAACTCATTTGCA
CCACTGCTGTGCCTTGGAATGCTAGTTGGAGTAATAAATCTCTGGAACAGATTTGGAATCACACGACCTG
GATGGAGTGGGACAGAGAAATTAACAATTACACAAGCTTAATACACTCCTTAATTGAAGAATCGCAAAAC
CAGCAAGAAAAGAATGAACAAGAATTATTGGAATTAGATAAATGGGCAAGTTTGTGGAATTGGTTTAACA
TAACAAATTGGCTGTGGTATATAAAATTATTCATAATGATAGTAGGAGGCTTGGTAGGTTTAAGAATAGT
TTTTGCTGTACTTTCTATAGTGAATAGAGTTAGGCAGGGATATTCACCATTATCGTTTCAGACCCACCTC
CCAACCCCGAGGGGACCCGACAGGCCCGAAGGAATAGAAGAAGAAGGTGGAGAGAGAGACAGAGACAGAT
CCATTCGATTAGTGAACGGATCGGCACTGCGTGCGCCAATTCTGCAGACAAATGGCAGTATTCATCCACA
ATTTTAAAAGAAAAGGGGGGATTGGGGGGTACAGTGCAGGGGAAAGAATAGTAGACATAATAGCAACAGA
CATACAAACTAAAGAATTACAAAAACAAATTACAAAAATTCAAAATTTTCGGGTTTATTACAGGGACAGC
AGAGATCCAGTTTGGTTAATTAAGGTACCGATATCACTAGTGTTCCATTAACTGCGCTAAAAATAATTTT
TAAATCTTTTTTAGCTTCTTGCTCTTTTTTGTACGTCTCTGTTTTAGAGCTAGAAATAGCAAGTTAAAAT
AAGGCTAGTCCGTTATCAACTTGAAAAAGTGGCACCGAGTCGGTGCTTTTTTGAATTCGCTAGCTAGGTC
TTGAAAGGAGTGGGAATTGGCTCCGGTGCCCGTCAGTGGGCAGAGCGCACATCGCCCACAGTCCCCGAGA
AGTTGGGGGGAGGGGTCGGCAATTGATCCGGTGCCTAGAGAAGGTGGCGCGGGGTAAACTGGGAAAGTGA
TGTCGTGTACTGGCTCCGCCTTTTTCCCGAGGGTGGGGGAGAACCGTATATAAGTGCAGTAGTCGCCGTG
AACGTTCTTTTTCGCAACGGGTTTGCCGCCAGAACACAGGACCGGTTCTAGAGCGCTGCCACCATGCCAA
AGCCAGCCGTGGAGTCTGAGTTTTCTAAGGTACTCAAGAAGCACTTTCCGGGCGAGCGATTTAGGTCTAG
CTACATGAAGCGGGGTGGTAAAATCTTGGCAGCCCAGGGTGAAGAAGCGGTCGTCGCGTATCTGCAAGGC
AAGTCCGAGGAGGAACCCCCGAATTTTCAGCCGCCGGCGAAATGTCATGTTGTTACGAAATCACGAGATT
TCGCCGAGTGGCCAATTATGAAGGCCTCCGAAGCAATCCAAAGGTATATCTATGCGCTCTCTACGACGGA
ACGGGCAGCTTGCAAGCCTGGCAAATCTTCAGAGTCCCACGCGGCCTGGTTCGCGGCAACTGGCGTGTCA
AACCACGGTTATAGCCATGTTCAAGGCCTCAATCTTATCTTCGACCACACGCTGGGAAGATACGATGGTG
TTCTGAAAAAGGTGCAGCTGAGAAATGAGAAAGCCCGCGCCCGGCTGGAAAGTATCAACGCCTCTCGAGC
CGACGAAGGACTTCCAGAAATAAAGGCAGAGGAGGAAGAGGTCGCTACAAATGAAACCGGACACCTTTTG
CAGCCTCCGGGGATCAACCCAAGTTTCTACGTTTACCAGACTATTTCTCCGCAGGCTTACAGGCCGCGAG
ATGAGATTGTACTGCCGCCCGAGTATGCCGGCTACGTCCGAGATCCGAACGCCCCTATCCCCCTTGGCGT
GGTTCGGAATCGGTGCGATATTCAGAAGGGATGCCCTGGATACATCCCCGAATGGCAAAGAGAGGCAGGT
ACTGCAATTTCCCCTAAGACGGGTAAAGCCGTCACCGTTCCCGGCCTCAGTCCAAAAAAAAATAAACGAA
TGCGACGATACTGGAGGTCCGAGAAAGAGAAGGCCCAAGATGCACTGCTCGTTACTGTGAGAATCGGCAC
TGACTGGGTCGTAATCGACGTTCGAGGTTTGCTGCGGAATGCGCGGTGGCGCACCATTGCGCCCAAGGAT
ATATCCTTGAATGCCCTCTTGGATCTCTTTACAGGCGACCCGGTCATAGATGTTCGGAGAAACATTGTGA
CTTTCACCTACACTCTGGACGCTTGCGGTACATATGCTCGCAAATGGACTCTCAAAGGGAAACAGACTAA
GGCAACCCTCGATAAGTTGACCGCAACCCAGACCGTGGCCCTGGTAGCAATAGCCCTTGGACAAACCAAT
CCCATAAGTGCGGGTATCAGTAGGGTCACGCAAGAAAACGGGGCACTTCAATGTGAACCTCTGGATCGGT
TCACTCTCCCTGATGATCTGCTCAAGGATATCTCCGCGTACCGAATCGCTTGGGATCGCAACGAGGAGGA
ACTGAGGGCTAGGTCCGTCGAAGCGCTCCCAGAAGCTCAACAAGCTGAAGTGAGGGCTCTGGACGGCGTT
TCTAAAGAAACCGCCAGGACCCAGCTCTGCGCGGACTTCGGCCTTGATCCCAAACGGCTGCCTTGGGATA
AAATGAGCAGCAACACCACTTTCATCAGTGAAGCGTTGCTTAGTAATTCTGTGTCTAGAGATCAGGTTTT
TTTTACTCCTGCGCCTAAAAAGGGAGCAAAGAAAAAAGCCCCCGTTGAAGTTATGCGGAAGGATAGGACC
TGGGCGAGGGCCTATAAACCACGGCTCAGTGTGGAAGCCCAAAAGCTGAAAAATGAGGCCTTGTGGGCTC
TCAAGCGCACTTCTCCAGAATACCTCAAGCTGAGTCGGAGAAAAGAGGAGCTTTGTAGGCGAAGTATTAA
CTACGTCATTGAAAAAACAAGACGGAGGACACAATGTCAGATCGTGATACCTGTCATAGAGGACTTGAAT
GTGCGATTCTTTCACGGTTCAGGGAAGCGCCTGCCTGGCTGGGATAATTTTTTCACTGCGAAGAAGGAGA
ACAGGTGGTTTATACAGGGCCTCCACAAAGCATTCAGCGACTTGCGAACTCATCGCTCCTTCTACGTATT
CGAAGTCCGCCCGGAGCGGACTTCAATAACGTGCCCAAAATGCGGGCACTGCGAGGTTGGGAACCGGGAT
GGGGAGGCTTTTCAGTGCCTTAGTTGCGGCAAAACGTGCAATGCCGACCTTGACGTGGCTACCCATAATC
TGACTCAAGTCGCCCTTACAGGAAAAACAATGCCGAAACGCGAGGAACCTAGAGATGCCCAGGGCACAGC
TCCAGCCCGAAAAACAAAGAAGGCGTCAAAGAGCAAGGCTCCGCCAGCCGAACGAGAGGACCAAACTCCA
GCACAGGAACCGTCCCAGACTTCCAAGCGACCTGCCGCCACAAAGAAGGCTGGACAGGCTAAGAAGAAGA
AAGATTACAAAGACGATGACGATAAGGGATCCGATGCTAAGTCACTGACTGCCTGGTCCCGGACACTGGT
GACCTTCAAGGATGTGTTTGTGGACTTCACCAGGGAGGAGTGGAAGCTGCTGGACACTGCTCAGCAGATC
CTGTACAGAAATGTGATGCTGGAGAACTATAAGAACCTGGTTTCCTTGGGTTATCAGCTTACTAAGCCAG
ATGTGATCCTCCGGTTGGAGAAGGGAGAAGAGCCCTGGCTGGTGGAGAGAGAAATTCACCAAGAGACCCA
TCCTGATTCAGAGACTGCATTTGAAATCAAATCATCAGTTCCGAAAAAGAAACGCAAAGTTGCTAGCTCC
GGCGCAACAAACTTCTCTCTGCTGAAACAAGCCGGAGATGTCGAAGAGAATCCTGGACCGACCGAGTACA
AGCCCACGGTGCGCCTCGCCACCCGCGACGACGTCCCCAGGGCCGTACGCACCCTCGCCGCCGCGTTCGC
CGACTACCCCGCCACGCGCCACACCGTCGATCCGGACCGCCACATCGAGCGGGTCACCGAGCTGCAAGAA
CTCTTCCTCACGCGCGTCGGGCTCGACATCGGCAAGGTGTGGGTCGCGGACGACGGCGCCGCGGTGGCGG
TCTGGACCACGCCGGAGAGCGTCGAAGCGGGGGCGGTGTTCGCCGAGATCGGCCCGCGCATGGCCGAGTT
GAGCGGTTCCCGGCTGGCCGCGCAGCAACAGATGGAAGGCCTCCTGGCGCCGCACCGGCCCAAGGAGCCC
GCGTGGTTCCTGGCCACCGTCGGAGTCTCGCCCGACCACCAGGGCAAGGGTCTGGGCAGCGCCGTCGTGC
TCCCCGGAGTGGAGGCGGCCGAGCGCGCCGGGGTGCCCGCCTTCCTGGAGACCTCCGCGCCCCGCAACCT
CCCCTTCTACGAGCGGCTCGGCTTCACCGTCACCGCCGACGTCGAGGTGCCCGAAGGACCGCGCACCTGG
TGCATGACCCGCAAGCCCGGTGCCTGAACGCGTTAAGTCGACAATCAACCTCTGGATTACAAAATTTGTG
AAAGATTGACTGGTATTCTTAACTATGTTGCTCCTTTTACGCTATGTGGATACGCTGCTTTAATGCCTTT
GTATCATGCTATTGCTTCCCGTATGGCTTTCATTTTCTCCTCCTTGTATAAATCCTGGTTGCTGTCTCTT
TATGAGGAGTTGTGGCCCGTTGTCAGGCAACGTGGCGTGGTGTGCACTGTGTTTGCTGACGCAACCCCCA
CTGGTTGGGGCATTGCCACCACCTGTCAGCTCCTTTCCGGGACTTTCGCTTTCCCCCTCCCTATTGCCAC
GGCGGAACTCATCGCCGCCTGCCTTGCCCGCTGCTGGACAGGGGCTCGGCTGTTGGGCACTGACAATTCC
GTGGTGTTGTCGGGGAAATCATCGTCCTTTCCTTGGCTGCTCGCCTGTGTTGCCACCTGGATTCTGCGCG
GGACGTCCTTCTGCTACGTCCCTTCGGCCCTCAATCCAGCGGACCTTCCTTCCCGCGGCCTGCTGCCGGC
TCTGCGGCCTCTTCCGCGTCTTCGCCTTCGCCCTCAGACGAGTCGGATCTCCCTTTGGGCCGCCTCCCCG
CGTCGACTTTAAGACCAATGACTTACAAGGCAGCTGTAGATCTTAGCCACTTTTTAAAAGAAAAGGGGGG
ACTGGAAGGGCTAATTCACTCCCAACGAAGACAAGATCTGCTTTTTGCTTGTACTGGGTCTCTCTGGTTA
GACCAGATCTGAGCCTGGGAGCTCTCTGGCTAACTAGGGAACCCACTGCTTAAGCCTCAATAAAGCTTGC
CTTGAGTGCTTCAAGTAGTGTGTGCCCGTCTGTTGTGTGACTCTGGTAACTAGAGATCCCTCAGACCCTT
TTAGTCAGTGTGGAAAATCTCTAGCAGGGCCCGTTTAAACCCGCTGATCAGCCTCGACTGTGCCTTCTAG
TTGCCAGCCATCTGTTGTTTGCCCCTCCCCCGTGCCTTCCTTGACCCTGGAAGGTGCCACTCCCACTGTC
CTTTCCTAATAAAATGAGGAAATTGCATCGCATTGTCTGAGTAGGTGTCATTCTATTCTGGGGGGTGGGG
TGGGGCAGGACAGCAAGGGGGAGGATTGGGAAGACAATAGCAGGCATGCTGGGGATGCGGTGGGCTCTAT
GGCTTCTGAGGCGGAAAGAACCAGCTGGGGCTCTAGGGGGTATCCCC
[124 nt withheld, positions 6978-7101]
C
[91 nt withheld, positions 7103-7193]
A
[49 nt withheld, positions 7195-7243]
CCTTTGACGTTGGAGTCCACGTTCTTT
[37 nt withheld, positions 7271-7307]
ACCCTATCTCGGTCTATTCTTTTGATTTATAAGGGATTTTGCCGATTTCGGCCTATTGGTTAAAAAATGA
GCTGATTTAACAAAAATTTAACGCGAATTAATTCTGTGGAATGTGTGTCAGTTAGGGTGTGGAAAGTCCC
CAGGCTCCCCAGCAGGCAGAAGTATGCAAAGCATGCATCTCAATTAGTCAGCAACCAGGTGTGGAAAGTC
CCCAGGCTCCCCAGCAGGCAGAAGTATGCAAAGCATGCATCTCAATTAGTCAGCAACCATAGTCCCGCCC
CTAACTCCGCCCATCCCGCCCCTAACTCCGCCCAGTTCCGCCCATTCTCCGCCCCATGGCTGACTAATTT
TTTTTATTTATGCAGAGGCCGAGGCCGCCTCTGCCTCTGAGCTATTCCAGAAGTAGTGAGGAGGCTTTTT
TGGAGGCCTAGGCTTTTGCAAAAAGCTCCCGGGAGCTTGTATATCCATTTTCGGATCTGATCAGCACGTG
TTGACAATTAATCATCGGCATAGTATATCGGCATAGTATAATACGACAAGGTGAGGAACTAAACCATGGC
CAAGTTGACCAGTGCCGTTCCGGTGCTCACCGCGCGCGACGTCGCCGGAGCGGTCGAGTTCTGGACCGAC
CGGCTCGGGTTCTCCCGGGACTTCGTGGAGGACGACTTCGCCGGTGTGGTCCGGGACGACGTGACCCTGT
TCATCAGCGCGGTCCAGGACCAGGTGGTGCCGGACAACACCCTGGCCTGGGTGTGGGTGCGCGGCCTGGA
CGAGCTGTACGCCGAGTGGTCGGAGGTCGTGTCCACGAACTTCCGGGACGCCTCCGGGCCGGCCATGACC
GAGATCGGCGAGCAGCCGTGGGGGCGGGAGTTCGCCCTGCGCGACCCGGCCGGCAACTGCGTGCACTTCG
TGGCCGAGGAGCAGGACTGACACGTGCTACGAGATTTCGATTCCACCGCCGCCTTCTATGAAAGGTTGGG
CTTCGGAATCGTTTTCCGGGACGCCGGCTGGATGATCCTCCAGCGCGGGGATCTCATGCTGGAGTTCTTC
GCCCACCCCAACTTGTTTATTGCAGCTTATAATGGTTACAAATAAAGCAATAGCATCACAAATTTCACAA
ATAAAGCATTTTTTTCACTGCATTCTAGTTGTGGTTTGTCCAAACTCATCAATGTATCTTATCATGTCTG
TATACCGTCGACCTCTAGCTAGAGCTTGGCGTAATCATGGTCATAGCTGTTTCCTGTGTGAAATTGTTAT
CCGCTCACAATTCCACACAACATACGAGCCGGAAGCATAAAGTGTAAAGCCTGGGGTGCCTAATGAGTGA
GCTAACTCACATTAATTGCGTTGCGCTCACTGCCCGCTTTCCAGTCGGGAAACCTGTCGTGCCAGCTGCA
TTAATGAATCGGCCAACGCGCGGGGAGAGGCGGTTTGCGTATTGGGCGCTCTTCCGCTTCCTCGCTCACT
GACTCGCTGCGCTCGGTCGTTCGGCTGCGGCGAGCGGTATCAGCTCACTCAAAGGCGGTAATACGGTTAT
CCACAGAATCAGGGGATAACGCAGGAAAGAACATGTGAGCAAAAGGCCAGCAAAAGGCCAGGAACCGTAA
AAAGGCCGCGTTGCTGGCGTTTTTCCATAGGCTCCGCCCCCCTGACGAGCATCACAAAAATCGACGCTCA
AGTCAGAGGTGGCGAAACCCGACAGGACTATAAAGATACCAGGCGTTTCCCCCTGGAAGCTCCCTCGTGC
GCTCTCCTGTTCCGACCCTGCCGCTTACCGGATACCTGTCCGCCTTTCTCCCTTCGGGAAGCGTGGCGCT
TTCTCATAGCTCACGCTGTAGGTATCTCAGTTCGGTGTAGGTCGTTCGCTCCAAGCTGGGCTGTGTGCAC
GAACCCCCCGTTCAGCCCGACCGCTGCGCCTTATCCGGTAACTATCGTCTTGAGTCCAACCCGGTAAGAC
ACGACTTATCGCCACTGGCAGCAGCCACTGGTAACAGGATTAGCAGAGCGAGGTATGTAGGCGGTGCTAC
AGAGTTCTTGAAGTGGTGGCCTAACTACGGCTACACTAGAAGAACAGTATTTGGTATCTGCGCTCTGCTG
AAGCCAGTTACCTTCGGAAAAAGAGTTGGTAGCTCTTGATCCGGCAAACAAACCACCGCTGGTAGCGGTG
GTTTTTTTGTTTGCAAGCAGCAGATTACGCGCAGAAAAAAAGGATCTCAAGAAGATCCTTTGATCTTTTC
TACGGGGTCTGACGCTCAGTGGAACGAAAACTCACGTTAAGGGATTTTGGTCATGAGATTATCAAAAAGG
ATCTTCACCTAGATCCTTTTAAATTAAAAATGAAGTTTTAAATCAATCTAAAGTATATATGAGTAAACTT
GGTCTGACAGTTACCAATGCTTAATCAGTGAGGCACCTATCTCAGCGATCTGTCTATTTCGTTCATCCAT
AGTTGCCTGACTCCCCGTCGTGTAGATAACTACGATACGGGAGGGCTTACCATCTGGCCCCAGTGCTGCA
ATGATACCGCGAGACCCACGCTCACCGGCTCCAGATTTATCAGCAATAAACCAGCCAGCCGGAAGGGCCG
AGCGCAGAAGTGGTCCTGCAACTTTATCCGCCTCCATCCAGTCTATTAATTGTTGCCGGGAAGCTAGAGT
AAGTAGTTCGCCAGTTAATAGTTTGCGCAACGTTGTTGCCATTGCTACAGGCATCGTGGTGTCACGCTCG
TCGTTTGGTATGGCTTCATTCAGCTCCGGTTCCCAACGATCAAGGCGAGTTACATGATCCCCCATGTTGT
GCAAAAAAGCGGTTAGCTCCTTCGGTCCTCCGATCGTTGTCAGAAGTAAGTTGGCCGCAGTGTTATCACT
CATGGTTATGGCAGCACTGCATAATTCTCTTACTGTCATGCCATCCGTAAGATGCTTTTCTGTGACTGGT
GAGTACTCAACCAAGTCATTCTGAGAATAGTGTATGCGGCGACCGAGTTGCTCTTGCCCGGCGTCAATAC
GGGATAATACCGCGCCACATAGCAGAACTTTAAAAGTGCTCATCATTGGAAAACGTTCTTCGGGGCGAAA
ACTCTCAAGGATCTTACCGCTGTTGAGATCCAGTTCGATGTAACCCACTCGTGCACCCAACTGATCTTCA
GCATCTTTTACTTTCACCAGCGTTTCTGGGTGAGCAAAAACAGGAAGGCAAAATGCCGCAAAAAAGGGAA
TAAGGGCGACACGGAAATGTTGAATACTCATACTCTTCCTTTTTCAATATTATTGAAGCATTTATCAGGG
TTATTGTCTCATGAGCGGATACATATTTGAATGTATTTAGAAAAATAAACAAATAGGGGTTCCGCGCACA
TTTCCCCGAAAAGTGCCACCTGACGTCGACGGATCGGGAGATCTCCCGATCCCCTATGGTGCACTCTCAG
TACAATCTGCTCTGATGCCGCATAGTTAAGCCAGTATCTGCTCCCTGCTTGTGTGTTGGAGGTCGCTGAG
TAGTGCGCGAGCAAAATTTAAGCTACAACAAGGCAAGGCTTGACCGACAATTGCATGAAGAATCTGCTTA
GGGTTAGGCGTTTTGCGCTGCTTCGCGATGTACGGGCCAGATATACGCGTTGACATTGATTATTGACTAG
TTATTAATAGTAATCAATTACGGGGTCATTAGTTCATAGCCCATATATGGAGTTCCGCGTTACATAACTT
ACGGTAAATGGCCCGCCTGGCTGACCGCCCAACGACCCCCGCCCATTGACGTCAATAATGACGTATGTTC
CCATAGTAACGCCAATAGGGACTTTCCATTGACGTCAATGGGTGGAGTATTTACGGTAAACTGCCCACTT
GGCAGTACATCAAGTGTATCATATGCCAAGTACGCCCCCTATTGACGTCAATGACGGTAAATGGCCCGCC
TGGCATTATGCCCAGTACATGACCTTATGGGACTTTCCTACTTGGCAGTACATCTACGTATTAGTCATCG
CTATTACCATGG
Features (pLannotate 1.2.2; 33 found; start..end, strand, type, name):
    217..397     +  LTR            5' LTR (truncated): truncated 5' long terminal repeat (LTR) from HIV-1
    444..569     +  misc_feature   HIV-1 Ψ: packaging signal of human immunodeficiency virus type 1
    553..916     +  CDS            HIV-1 gag (fragment): gag protein from human immunodeficiency virus 1; gag
   1062..1295    +  misc_feature   RRE: The Rev response element (RRE) of HIV-1 allows for Rev-dependent mRNA export from the nucleus to the cytoplasm.
   1672..1772    +  CDS            Rev (fragment): human immunodeficiency virus 1 (HIV-1) Rev protein; rev; enhances nuclear export of unspliced and incompletely spliced viral mRNAs
   1822..1939    +  misc_feature   cPPT/CTS: central polypurine tract and central termination sequence of HIV-1
   2071..2146    +  misc_RNA       gRNA scaffold: guide RNA scaffold for the Streptococcus pyogenes CRISPR/Cas9 system
   2164..2182    +  CDS            small t antigen (fragment): SV40 (simian virus 40) small t antigen
   2208..2419    +  promoter       EF-1α core promoter: core promoter for human elongation factor EF-1α
   4694..4810    +  CDS            NUPL_XENLA (fragment): Experimental evidence at protein level: Swiss-Prot protein existence level 1. Acts as a chaperone for histones, such as histone H2A-H2B, and thus regulates the assembly of nucleosome cores (PubMed:11684019, PubMed:19055325). Involved in chromatin remodeling, especially during fertilization and early embryonic development (By similarity). May be involved in sperm chromatin decondensation during fertilization (PubMed:17510054). From Xenopus laevis (African clawed frog).
   4820..5014    +  CDS            KRAB: Krüppel-associated box (KRAB) transcriptional repression domain from the human zinc finger protein ZNF10 (Margolin et al., 1994)
   5170..5767    +  CDS            PuroR (fragment): puromycin N-acetyltransferase; pac from Streptomyces; confers resistance to puromycin
   5783..6371    +  misc_feature   WPRE: woodchuck hepatitis virus posttranscriptional regulatory element
   6422..6441    +  misc_feature   cPPT/CTS (fragment): central polypurine tract and central termination sequence of HIV-1
   6443..6676    +  LTR            3' LTR (ΔU3): self-inactivating 3' long terminal repeat (LTR) from HIV-1
   6708..6932    +  polyA_signal   bGH poly(A) signal: bovine growth hormone polyadenylation signal
   6936..6957    +  promoter       SV40 promoter (fragment): SV40 enhancer and early promoter
   6978..7406    +  rep_origin     f1 ori (sequence partly withheld): f1 bacteriophage origin of replication; arrow indicates direction of (+) strand synthesis
   7420..7749    +  promoter       SV40 promoter: SV40 enhancer and early promoter
   7797..7844    +  promoter       EM7 promoter: synthetic bacterial promoter&nbsp
   7863..8237    +  CDS            BleoR: antibiotic-binding protein; Sh ble from Streptoalloteichus hindustanus; confers resistance to bleomycin, phleomycin, and Zeocin™
   8247..8372    +  CDS            ble (fragment): BLE_KLEPN - Experimental evidence at protein level: Swiss-Prot protein existence level 1. Binding protein with a strong affinity to the bleomycin family of antibiotics. Binds to CL990; an antimitotic-antibiotic compound. From Klebsiella pneumoniae.
   8367..8488    +  polyA_signal   SV40 poly(A) signal: SV40 polyadenylation signal
   8559..8581    -  protein_bind   lac operator (fragment): The lac repressor binds to the lac operator to inhibit transcription in E. coli. This inhibition can be relieved by adding lactose or isopropyl-β-D-thiogalactopyranoside (IPTG). lac repressor encoded by lacI
   8585..8615    -  promoter       lac promoter: promoter for the E. coli lac operon
   8630..8651    -  protein_bind   CAP binding site: CAP binding activates transcription in the presence of cAMP. E. coli catabolite activator protein
   8664..8756    -  CDS            lacI (fragment): lac repressor; lacI; The lac repressor binds to the lac operator to inhibit transcription in E. coli. This inhibition can be relieved by adding lactose or isopropyl-β-D-thiogalactopyranoside (IPTG).
   8939..9527    -  rep_origin     ori: high-copy-number ColE1/pMB1/pBR322/pUC origin of replication
   9698..10558   -  CDS            AmpR: β-lactamase; bla; confers resistance to ampicillin, carbenicillin, and related antibiotics
  10559..10663   -  promoter       AmpR promoter: bla
  10722..10774   -  misc_feature   bom (fragment): basis of mobility region from pBR322
  10929..11308   +  enhancer       CMV enhancer: human cytomegalovirus immediate early enhancer
  11309..199     +  promoter       CMV promoter (across the origin): human cytomegalovirus (CMV) immediate early promoter
