[The description below was written by a language model from this plasmid's Addgene catalogue record and pLannotate feature annotations shown in this document.]
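Description:
dCas12j2 KRAB is a third-generation-style, self-inactivating lentiviral expression plasmid built on the LentiCRISPR v2 backbone for delivering a CRISPR interference effector to mammalian cells. It is maintained in E. coli through a high-copy ColE1/pUC origin with ampicillin resistance, and also carries an f1 origin. The lentiviral frame consists of a CMV enhancer/promoter-driven truncated HIV-1 5' LTR, the Ψ packaging signal with a gag fragment, the RRE for Rev-dependent export of the genomic RNA, a cPPT/CTS, a WPRE to boost transcript expression, and a ΔU3 3' LTR followed by a bGH polyadenylation signal. Outside the LTRs, an SV40/EM7-driven BleoR cassette is also annotated.

The payload is a nuclease-inactivated Cas12j2 of bacteriophage origin carrying the D394A mutation, expressed from an EF-1α core promoter and recorded as FLAG-tagged. The dCas12j2 coding region itself is not annotated by the automated feature table, but it presumably occupies the unannotated gap between the promoter and a downstream nucleoplasmin-derived fragment, most likely a nuclear localization signal. This is followed by the KRAB repression domain from human ZNF10, so that the guide-targeted protein recruits silencing machinery rather than cutting DNA. A puromycin N-acetyltransferase sequence lies shortly downstream in the same orientation and provides selection of transduced cells; the linking element is not annotated. A Streptococcus pyogenes Cas9 gRNA scaffold remnant from the parent vector is detected upstream of the promoter, but no U6 promoter or Cas12j guide cassette is annotated, so the guide RNA is apparently supplied separately. The associated study compared genome editing and transcriptional control capabilities across diverse CRISPR/Cas systems in human cells.
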