Addgene plasmid #188508: dCas12j2 KRAB
Purpose: Expresses FLAG tagged dCas12j2 KRAB
Depositing lab: Isaac Hilton. Depositing organization: Rice University. Publication: Quantification of Genome Editing and Transcriptional Control Capabilities Reveals Hierarchies among Diverse CRISPR/Cas Systems in Human Cells. Escobar M, Li J, Patel A, Liu S, Xu Q, Hilton IB. ACS Synth Biol. 2022 Oct 21;11(10):3239-3250. doi: 10.1021/acssynbio.2c00156. Epub 2022 Sep 26. PubMed 36162812.
Backbone
  Vector backbone: LentiCRISPR v2
  Vector type: Mammalian Expression, Lentiviral, CRISPR
  Selectable markers: Puromycin
Growth in bacteria
  Bacterial resistance: Ampicillin, 100 μg/mL
  Growth temperature: 37°C
  Growth strain: NEB Stable
  Copy number: High Copy
Gene/Insert
  Gene/Insert name: dCas12j2
  Species: Bacteriophage
  Mutation: D394A
  Promoter: EF1a
  Cloning method: Gibson Cloning
Terms and licenses: Academic/Nonprofit Terms; Industry Terms: Not Available to Industry
Depositor comments: Stbl3 is also a suitable growth strain.
How to cite: dCas12j2 KRAB was a gift from Isaac Hilton (Addgene plasmid # 188508 ; http://n2t.net/addgene:188508 ; RRID:Addgene_188508)
